Addgene plasmid #216429: pPOM004_P1_ConL9
Purpose: Allows multigene assembly with MoClo golden gate cloning. Part type 1 following the YeastToolkit MoClo grammar. Left connector.
Depositing lab: Tomáš Pluskal. Depositing organization: Institute of Organic Chemistry and Biochemistry, Academy of Sciences of the Czech Republic. Publication: POMBOX: A Fission Yeast Cloning Toolkit for Molecular and Synthetic Biology. Hebra T, Smrckova H, Elkatmis B, Prevorovsky M, Pluskal T. ACS Synth Biol. 2023 Nov 22. doi: 10.1021/acssynbio.3c00529. PubMed 37991801.
Backbone
  Vector backbone: pYTK001
  Vector type: Synthetic Biology
Growth in bacteria
  Bacterial resistance: Chloramphenicol, 25 μg/mL
  Growth temperature: 37°C
  Growth strain: DH5alpha
  Copy number: High Copy
Gene/Insert
  Gene/Insert name: Connector L9
  Species: Synthetic
  Insert size (bp): 184
  Cloning method: Golden Gate
Terms and licenses: Academic/Nonprofit Terms; Industry Terms: Not Available to Industry
How to cite: pPOM004_P1_ConL9 was a gift from Tomáš Pluskal (Addgene plasmid # 216429 ; http://n2t.net/addgene:216429 ; RRID:Addgene_216429)
