[The description below was written by a language model from this plasmid's Addgene catalogue record and pLannotate feature annotations shown in this document.]
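Description:
pPOM004_P1_ConL9 is a small (about 1.8 kb) part-storage plasmid from the POMBOX fission yeast cloning toolkit, built in the pYTK001 entry vector of the YeastToolkit MoClo system. It is a purely bacterial maintenance vector. A high-copy ColE1/pUC-type origin drives replication in E. coli, and selection relies on the chloramphenicol acetyltransferase gene (cat), which is expressed from its native promoter and followed by a minimal lambda t0 terminator. The feature table shows no yeast origin, yeast marker or expression cassette, consistent with a plasmid whose only job is to hold a reusable DNA part.

The payload is a 184 bp synthetic sequence, Connector L9, introduced by Golden Gate cloning. The automated annotation does not label it, so it presumably lies in the unannotated region outside the backbone features. In the YeastToolkit grammar a type 1 part is the left assembly connector, occupying the first position of a transcription unit upstream of the promoter part. When type IIS restriction enzymes release the parts, each carries defined overhangs that dictate its position and orientation in the assembly. Left connectors are designed to pair with matching right connectors on neighbouring cassettes, so that individually built transcription units can be joined in a fixed order in a second Golden Gate step. The record describes the intended use as multigene assembly by MoClo Golden Gate cloning. It does not state the specific enzyme sites or overhangs within the connector.
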