Features (pLannotate 1.2.2; 4 found; start..end, strand, type, name):
     11..45      -  terminator     lambda t0 terminator: minimal transcription terminator from phage lambda (Scholtissek and Grosse, 1987)
    119..775     -  CDS            cat: CAT_ECOLX - Experimental evidence at protein level: Swiss-Prot protein existence level 1. This enzyme is an effector of chloramphenicol resistance in bacteria. From Escherichia coli. This protein is used as a marker in many commonly used cloning vectors, such as pACYC184.
    776..873     -  promoter       cat promoter: promoter of the E. coli cat gene encoding chloramphenicol acetyltransferase
    957..1545    +  rep_origin     ori: high-copy-number ColE1/pMB1/pBR322/pUC origin of replication
>Addgene plasmid #216429 | pPOM004_P1_ConL9 | addgene full sequence | sequence record 427369 | Addgene NGS Result
GACCAGACCAATAAAAAACGCCCGGCGGCAACCGAGCGTTCTGAACAAATCCAGATGGAGTTCTGAGGTC
ATTACTGGATCTATCAACAGGAGTCCAAGCGAGCTCGATATCAAATTACGCCCCGCCCTGCCACTCATCG
CAGTACTGTTGTAATTCATTAAGCATTCTGCCGACATGGAAGCCATCACAAACGGCATGATGAACCTGAA
TCGCCAGCGGCATCAGCACCTTGTCGCCTTGCGTATAATATTTGCCCATGGTGAAAACGGGGGCGAAGAA
GTTGTCCATATTGGCCACGTTTAAATCAAAACTGGTGAAACTCACCCAGGGATTGGCTGAAACGAAAAAC
ATATTCTCAATAAACCCTTTAGGGAAATAGGCCAGGTTTTCACCGTAACACGCCACATCTTGCGAATATA
TGTGTAGAAACTGCCGGAAATCGTCGTGGTATTCACTCCAGAGCGATGAAAACGTTTCAGTTTGCTCATG
GAAAACGGTGTAACAAGGGTGAACACTATCCCATATCACCAGCTCACCGTCTTTCATTGCCATACGAAAT
TCCGGATGAGCATTCATCAGGCGGGCAAGAATGTGAATAAAGGCCGGATAAAACTTGTGCTTATTTTTCT
TTACGGTCTTTAAAAAGGCCGTAATATCCAGCTGAACGGTCTGGTTATAGGTACATTGAGCAACTGACTG
AAATGCCTCAAAATGTTCTTTACGATGCCATTGGGATATATCAACGGTGGTATATCCAGTGATTTTTTTC
TCCATTTTAGCTTCCTTAGCTCCTGAAAATCTCGATAACTCAAAAAATACGCCCGGTAGTGATCTTATTT
CATTATGGTGAAAGTTGGAACCTCTTACGTGCCCGATCAATCATGACCAAAATCCCTTAACGTGAGTTTT
CGTTCCACTGAGCGTCAGACCCCGTAGAAAAGATCAAAGGATCTTCTTGAGATCCTTTTTTTCTGCGCGT
AATCTGCTGCTTGCAAACAAAAAAACCACCGCTACCAGCGGTGGTTTGTTTGCCGGATCAAGAGCTACCA
ACTCTTTTTCCGAAGGTAACTGGCTTCAGCAGAGCGCAGATACCAAATACTGTTCTTCTAGTGTAGCCGT
AGTTAGGCCACCACTTCAAGAACTCTGTAGCACCGCCTACATACCTCGCTCTGCTAATCCTGTTACCAGT
GGCTGCTGCCAGTGGCGATAAGTCGTGTCTTACCGGGTTGGACTCAAGACGATAGTTACCGGATAAGGCG
CAGCGGTCGGGCTGAACGGGGGGTTCGTGCACACAGCCCAGCTTGGAGCGAACGACCTACACCGAACTGA
GATACCTACAGCGTGAGCTATGAGAAAGCGCCACGCTTCCCGAAGGGAGAAAGGCGGACAGGTATCCGGT
AAGCGGCAGGGTCGGAACAGGAGAGCGCACGAGGGAGCTTCCAGGGGGAAACGCCTGGTATCTTTATAGT
CCTGTCGGGTTTCGCCACCTCTGACTTGAGCGTCGATTTTTGTGATGCTCGTCAGGGGGGCGGAGCCTAT
GGAAAAACGCCAGCAACGCGGCCTTTTTACGGTTCCTGGCCTTTTGCTGGCCTTTTGCTCACATGTTCTT
TCCTGCGTTATCCCCTGATTCTGTGGATAACCGTAGTCGGTCTCACCCTGAATTCGCATCTAGATCTCGC
ATTAGTAGGCGGTCGTAACGGACCATCCAAGCACGTGTACCTAGTAAGGAGGCGTTTACAAAGACAAACG
GTTGGGATTACTCTGTGTGGCTTAGGCTACAGCAACGGTACCAATATATTGGTGAGTGAGGGCAGCCCGT
CTCATTTTGTCGGCCTACAAACGTGA
